>Addgene plasmid #54912 | mApple-Homer1-C-18 | depositor partial sequence | sequence record 85302 | insert sequence
CCGCTAGCGCTACCGGTCGCCACCATGGTGAGCAAGGGCGAGGAGAATAACATGGCCATCATCAAGGAGT
TCATGCGCTTCAAGGTGCACATGGAGGGCTCCGTGAACGGCCACGAGTTCGAGATCGAGGGCGAGGGCGA
GGGCCGCCCCTACGAGGCCTTTCAGACCGCTAAGCTGAAGGTGACCAAGGGTGGCCCCCTGCCCTTCGCC
TGGGACATCCTGTCCCCTCAGTTCATGTACGGCTCCAAGGTCTACATTAAGCACCCAGCCGACATCCCCG
ACTACTTCAAGCTGTCCTTCCCCGAGGGCTTCAGGTGGGAGCGCGTGATGAACTTCGAGGACGGCGGCAT
TATTCACGTTAACCAGGACTCCTCCCTGCAGGACGGCGTGTTCATCTACAAGGTGAAGCTGCGCGGCACC
AACTTCCCCTCCGACGGCCCCGTAATGCAGAAGAAGACCATGGGCTGGGAGGCCTCCGAGGAGCGGATGT
ACCCCGAGGACGGCGCCCTGAAGAGCGAGATCAAGAAGAGGCTGAAGCTGAAGGACGGCGGCCACTACGC
CGCCGAGGTCAAGACCACCTACAAGGCCAAGAAGCCCGTGCAGCTGCCCGGCGCCTACATCGTCGACATC
AAGTTGGACATCGTGTCCCACAACGAGGACTACACCATCGTGGAACAGTACGAACGCGCCGAGGGCCGCC
ACTCCACCGGCGGCATGGACGAGCTGTACAAGTCCGGAGGGAGCGGCAGTGGGTCCAGTGGAGGGAGCAG
TGGAAGCGGAGGGAGCGGGGAACAACCTATCTTCAGCACTCGAGCTCATGTCTTCCAGATCGACCCAAAC
ACAAAGAAGAACTGGGTACCCACCAGCAAGCATGCAGTTACTGTGTCTTATTTCTATGACAGCACAAGGA
ATGTGTATAGGATAATCAGTTTAGACGGCTCAAAGGCAATAATAAATAGCACCATCACTCCAAACATGAC
ATTTACTAAAACATCTCAAAAGTTTGGCCAATGGGCTGATAGCCGGGCAAACACTGTTTATGGACTGGGA
TTCTCCTCTGAGCATCATCTCTCAAAATTTGCAGAAAAGTTTCAGGAATTTAAAGAAGCTGCTCGGCTGG
CAAAGGAGAAGTCGCAGGAGAAGATGGAACTGACCAGTACCCCTTCACAGGAATCAGCAGGAGGAGATCT
TCAGTCTCCTTTAACACCAGAAAGTATCAATGGGACAGATGATGAGAGAACACCCGATGTGACACAGAAC
TCAGAGCCAAGGGCTGAGCCAGCTCAGAATGCATTGCCATTTTCACATAGTGCCGGGGATCGAACCCAGG
GCCTCTCTCATGCTAGTTCAGCCATCAGCAAACACTGGGAGGCTGAACTAGCCACGCTCAAGGGGAACAA
TGCCAAGCTCACCGCAGCGCTGCTGGAGTCCACTGCCAACGTGAAGCAGTGGAAGCAACAGCTGGCTGCC
TACCAGGAGGAGGCAGAGCGGCTGCACAAGCGGGTCACGGAGCTGGAATGTGTTAGTAGTCAAGCAAACG
CGGTGCACAGCCACAAGACAGAGCTGAGTCAGACAGTGCAGGAGCTGGAAGAGACCCTAAAAGTAAAGGA
AGAGGAAATAGAAAGATTAAAACAAGAAATTGATAACGCCAGAGAACTTCAAGAACAGAGGGACTCTTTG
ACTCAGAAACTACAGGAAGTTGAGATTCGAAATAAAGACCTGGAGGGGCAGCTGTCGGAGCTGGAGCAGC
GCCTGGAGAAGAGCCAGAGCGAGCAGGACGCTTTCCGCAGTAACCTGAAGACTCTCCTAGAGATTCTGGA
CGGGAAAATATTTGAACTAACAGAATTGCGGGATAATTTGGCCAAGCTACTAGAATGCAGCTAAGGATCC
ACCGGATCTAGATAACTGATCATAATC
