>Addgene plasmid #54912 | mApple-Homer1-C-18 | addgene partial sequence | sequence record 124751 | mCherry-F 5'-ccccgtaatgcagaagaaga-3'
GGATGTACCCCGAGGACGGCGCCCTGAAGAGCGAGATCAAGAAGAGGCTGAAGCTGAAGGACGGCGGCCA
CTACGCCGCCGAGGTCAAGACCACCTACAAGGCCAAGAAGCCCGTGCAGCTGCCCGGCGCCTACATCGTC
GACATCAAGTTGGACATCGTGTCCCACAACGAGGACTACACCATCGTGGAACAGTACGAACGCGCCGAGG
GCCGCCACTCCACCGGCGGCATGGACGAGCTGTACAAGTCCGGAGGGAGCGGCAGTGGGTCCAGTGGAGG
GAGCAGTGGAAGCGGAGGGAGCGGGGAACAACCTATCTTCAGCACTCGAGCTCATGTCTTCCAGATCGAC
CCAAACACAAAGAAGAACTGGGTACCCACCAGCAAGCATGCAGTTACTGTGTCTTATTTCTATGACAGCA
CAAGGAATGTGTATAGGATAATCAGTTTAGACGGCTCAAAGGCAATAATAAATAGCACCATCACTCCAAA
CATGACATTTACTAAAACATCTCAAAAGTTTGGCCAATGGGCTGATAGCCGGGCAAACACTGTTTATGGA
CTGGGATTCTCCTCTGAGCATCATCTCTCAAAATTTGCAGAAAAGTTTCAGGAATTTAAAGAAGCTGCTC
GGCTGGCAAAGGAGAAGTCGCAGGAGAAGATGGAACTGACCAGTACCCCTTCACAGGAATCAGCAGGAGG
AGATCTTCAGTCTCCTTTAACACCAGAAAGTATCAATGGGACAGATGATGAGAGAACACCCGATGTGACA
CAGAACTCAGAGCCAAGGGCTGAGCCAGCTCAGAATGCATTGCCATTTTCACATAGTGCCGGGGATCGAA
CCCAGGGCCTCTCTCATGCTAGTTCAGCCATCAGCAAA
