[The description below was written by a language model from this plasmid's Addgene catalogue record.]
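Description:
mApple-Homer1-C-18 is a mammalian expression plasmid built on the mApple-C1 backbone (about 4.75 kb without the insert), a C1-style fluorescent protein fusion vector. It is propagated in E. coli as a high-copy plasmid under kanamycin selection. It also carries a neomycin resistance marker, so transfected mammalian cells can be selected with G418 to establish stable lines. The record provides no feature table, so the specific origin of replication and other backbone elements are not itemised. The listed 3′ sequencing primer does imply an SV40 polyadenylation signal downstream of the expression cassette.

The payload is rat (R. norvegicus) Homer1, also known as Vesl-1, expressed from the CMV promoter, which drives strong constitutive transcription in most mammalian cell types. The mApple coding sequence is supplied by the backbone and sits at the N terminus of Homer1, so the cassette yields a single mApple-Homer1 fusion protein. The "C-18" in the name probably indicates the C-type vector configuration and an 18-residue linker between the two parts, but the record does not state this. The cloning method is listed as unknown.

mApple is a monomeric red-orange fluorescent protein, recorded here with excitation at 568 nm and emission at 592 nm. The stated purpose is localisation, with the fusion classed as a membrane adaptor marker. Homer1 is a scaffolding protein, and tagging it lets its distribution be followed by fluorescence microscopy in live or fixed transfected cells, alone or alongside spectrally distinct markers.
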