Addgene plasmid #54912: mApple-Homer1-C-18
Purpose: Localization: Membrane Adaptor, Excitation: 568, Emission: 592
Depositing lab: Michael Davidson. Depositing organization: Florida State University, Tallahassee.
Backbone
  Vector backbone: mApple-C1
  Backbone size w/o insert (bp): 4750
  Vector type: Mammalian Expression
  Selectable markers: Neomycin (select with G418)
Growth in bacteria
  Bacterial resistance: Kanamycin, 50 μg/mL
  Growth temperature: 37°C
  Growth strain: DH5alpha
  Copy number: High Copy
Gene/Insert
  Gene/Insert name: Homer1 (alt name: NM_031707.1)
  Species: R. norvegicus (rat)
  Entrez Gene: Homer1 (a.k.a. HOMER1F, Vesl-1)
  Promoter: CMV
  Tag / fusion protein: mApple (N terminal on backbone)
  Cloning method: Unknown
  Sequencing primers: 5′ CMV-F; 3′ SV40pA-R
Terms and licenses: Academic/Nonprofit Terms; Industry Terms: Not Available to Industry
Depositor comments: . Excitation = 568; Emission = 592
How to cite: mApple-Homer1-C-18 was a gift from Michael Davidson (Addgene plasmid # 54912 ; http://n2t.net/addgene:54912 ; RRID:Addgene_54912)
